Addgene plasmid #142625: TFORF0440
Purpose: Lentiviral vector for overexpressing transcription factor ORFs with unique 24-bp barcodes. Barcodes facilitate identification of transcription factors in pooled screens.
Depositing lab: Feng Zhang. Depositing organization: Broad Institute. Publication: A transcription factor atlas of directed differentiation. Joung J, Ma S, Tay T, Geiger-Schuller KR, Kirchgatterer PC, Verdine VK, Guo B, Arias-Garcia MA, Allen WE, Singh A, Kuksenko O, Abudayyeh OO, Gootenberg JS, Fu Z, Macrae RK, Buenrostro JD, Regev A, Zhang F. Cell. 2023 Jan 5;186(1):209-229.e26. doi: 10.1016/j.cell.2022.11.026. PubMed 36608654.
Backbone
  Vector backbone: pLX_TRC317
  Backbone manufacturer: Broad Institute Genetic Perturbation Platform
  Backbone size w/o insert (bp): 8264
  Vector type: Mammalian Expression, Lentiviral
  Selectable markers: Puromycin
Growth in bacteria
  Bacterial resistance: Ampicillin, 100 μg/mL
  Growth temperature: 30°C
  Growth strain: NEB Stable
  Copy number: High Copy
Gene/Insert
  Gene/Insert name: ZFY
  Species: H. sapiens (human)
  Insert size (bp): 1934
  Entrez Gene: ZFY (a.k.a. ZNF911, MGC138710)
  Promoter: EF1a
  Cloning method: Unknown
  Sequencing primers: 5′ GGGTGGAGACTGAAGTTAGGCCAG; 3′ CACATAGCGTAAAAGGAGCAACATAG
Terms and licenses: Academic/Nonprofit Terms; Industry Terms: Not Available to Industry
Depositor comments: NM_001145276,ENST00000625061 . The transcription factor ORF portion of this plasmid was synthesized by Genewiz. Please test multiple small colonies in case of plasmid recombination. To make this collection available in a timely manner, a portion of this collection was not fully sequenced by Addgene. If an Addgene verified full plasmid sequence is not available, please contact us prior to placing an order to request the full sequence.
How to cite: TFORF0440 was a gift from Feng Zhang (Addgene plasmid # 142625 ; http://n2t.net/addgene:142625 ; RRID:Addgene_142625)
