[The description below was written by a language model from this plasmid's Addgene catalogue record and pLannotate feature annotations shown in this document.]
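Description:
TFORF0440 is a lentiviral mammalian expression plasmid built on the pLX_TRC317 backbone and carrying the human transcription factor ZFY as its open reading frame. It belongs to a large barcoded transcription factor ORF collection designed for overexpression screens. In bacteria it is maintained through a high-copy ColE1/pUC-type origin with ampicillin selection (AmpR under its own promoter). An f1 origin and remnants of a lac/lacZα cloning region flanked by T7 and T3 promoters are also present in the backbone. The depositor notes that the plasmid can recombine, as is common for LTR-containing vectors.

The viral portion has a third-generation, self-inactivating layout. An RSV promoter drives a truncated HIV-1 5' LTR, followed by the Ψ packaging signal with a gag fragment, the Rev response element for Rev-dependent export of the genomic RNA, a cPPT/CTS element and a ΔU3 3' LTR, with an SV40 polyadenylation signal downstream. Within the provirus, an SV40 early promoter/origin region drives puromycin N-acetyltransferase so that transduced cells can be selected. A separate EF-1α promoter provides strong constitutive expression of the synthesized ZFY ORF, and a WPRE downstream enhances transcript stability and expression. No epitope tag or fluorescent reporter is annotated.

According to the record, each construct in the collection carries a unique 24-bp barcode that identifies the transcription factor in pooled screens. The barcode is not annotated in the feature table, so its position cannot be stated from it. The short U6 promoter fragment annotated between the ORF and the WPRE is a partial match, and its role is not explained. The intended use is packaging into lentivirus for stable ZFY overexpression, individually or in pooled screens such as directed differentiation studies.
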