Features (pLannotate 1.2.2; 31 found; start..end, strand, type, name):
      5..231     +  promoter       RSV promoter: Rous sarcoma virus enhancer/promoter
    232..412     +  LTR            5' LTR (truncated): truncated 5' long terminal repeat (LTR) from HIV-1
    459..584     +  misc_feature   HIV-1 Ψ: packaging signal of human immunodeficiency virus type 1
    568..931     +  CDS            HIV-1 gag (fragment): gag protein from human immunodeficiency virus 1; gag
   1077..1310    +  misc_feature   RRE: The Rev response element (RRE) of HIV-1 allows for Rev-dependent mRNA export from the nucleus to the cytoplasm.
   1687..1713    +  CDS            Rev (fragment): human immunodeficiency virus 1 (HIV-1) Rev protein; rev; enhances nuclear export of unspliced and incompletely spliced viral mRNAs
   1720..1743    +  promoter       SV40 promoter (fragment): SV40 early promoter
   1744..1815    +  promoter       SV40 promoter (fragment): SV40 enhancer and early promoter
   1839..1974    +  rep_origin     SV40 ori: SV40 origin of replication
   2020..2616    +  CDS            PuroR (fragment): puromycin N-acetyltransferase; pac from Streptomyces; confers resistance to puromycin
   2665..2782    +  misc_feature   cPPT/CTS: central polypurine tract and central termination sequence of HIV-1
   2847..2913    +  CDS            small t antigen (fragment): SV40 (simian virus 40) small t antigen
   2920..4098    +  promoter       EF-1α promoter: strong constitutive promoter for human elongation factor EF-1α
   4178..5944    +  CDS            ZFY (fragment): ZFY_HUMAN - Experimental evidence at protein level: Swiss-Prot protein existence level 1. Probable transcriptional activator. Binds to the consensus sequence 5'-AGGCCY-3'. From Homo sapiens (Human).
   5960..6013    +  promoter       U6 promoter (fragment): RNA polymerase III promoter for human U6 snRNA
   6055..6643    +  misc_feature   WPRE: woodchuck hepatitis virus posttranscriptional regulatory element
   6694..6713    +  misc_feature   cPPT/CTS (fragment): central polypurine tract and central termination sequence of HIV-1
   6715..6948    +  LTR            3' LTR (ΔU3): self-inactivating 3' long terminal repeat (LTR) from HIV-1
   7026..7147    +  polyA_signal   SV40 poly(A) signal: SV40 polyadenylation signal
   7187..7322    +  rep_origin     SV40 ori: SV40 origin of replication
   7343..7361    -  promoter       T7 promoter: promoter for bacteriophage T7 RNA polymerase
   7369..7524    +  CDS            lacZα (fragment): LacZα fragment of β-galactosidase; lacZ fragment
   7529..7957    +  rep_origin     f1 ori (sequence partly withheld): f1 bacteriophage origin of replication; arrow indicates direction of (+) strand synthesis
   8010..8114    +  promoter       AmpR promoter: bla
   8115..8975    +  CDS            AmpR: β-lactamase; bla; confers resistance to ampicillin, carbenicillin, and related antibiotics
   9146..9734    +  rep_origin     ori: high-copy-number ColE1/pMB1/pBR322/pUC origin of replication
   9917..10009   +  CDS            lacI (fragment): lac repressor; lacI; The lac repressor binds to the lac operator to inhibit transcription in E. coli. This inhibition can be relieved by adding lactose or isopropyl-β-D-thiogalactopyranoside (IPTG).
  10022..10043   +  protein_bind   CAP binding site: CAP binding activates transcription in the presence of cAMP. E. coli catabolite activator protein
  10058..10088   +  promoter       lac promoter: promoter for the E. coli lac operon
  10096..10112   +  protein_bind   lac operator: The lac repressor binds to the lac operator to inhibit transcription in E. coli. This inhibition can be relieved by adding lactose or isopropyl-β-D-thiogalactopyranoside (IPTG). lac repressor encoded by lacI
  10157..10175   +  promoter       T3 promoter: promoter for bacteriophage T3 RNA polymerase
>Addgene plasmid #142625 | TFORF0440 | addgene full sequence | sequence record 462876 | Addgene NGS Result
TTAATGTAGTCTTATGCAATACTCTTGTAGTCTTGCAACATGGTAACGATGAGTTAGCAACATGCCTTAC
AAGGAGAGAAAAAGCACCGTGCATGCCGATTGGTGGAAGTAAGGTGGTACGATCGTGCCTTATTAGGAAG
GCAACAGACGGGTCTGACATGGATTGGACGAACCACTGAATTGCCGCATTGCAGAGATATTGTATTTAAG
TGCCTAGCTCGATACATAAACGGGTCTCTCTGGTTAGACCAGATCTGAGCCTGGGAGCTCTCTGGCTAAC
TAGGGAACCCACTGCTTAAGCCTCAATAAAGCTTGCCTTGAGTGCTTCAAGTAGTGTGTGCCCGTCTGTT
GTGTGACTCTGGTAACTAGAGATCCCTCAGACCCTTTTAGTCAGTGTGGAAAATCTCTAGCAGTGGCGCC
CGAACAGGGACTTGAAAGCGAAAGGGAAACCAGAGGAGCTCTCTCGACGCAGGACTCGGCTTGCTGAAGC
GCGCACGGCAAGAGGCGAGGGGCGGCGACTGGTGAGTACGCCAAAAATTTTGACTAGCGGAGGCTAGAAG
GAGAGAGATGGGTGCGAGAGCGTCAGTATTAAGCGGGGGAGAATTAGATCGCGATGGGAAAAAATTCGGT
TAAGGCCAGGGGGAAAGAAAAAATATAAATTAAAACATATAGTATGGGCAAGCAGGGAGCTAGAACGATT
CGCAGTTAATCCTGGCCTGTTAGAAACATCAGAAGGCTGTAGACAAATACTGGGACAGCTACAACCATCC
CTTCAGACAGGATCAGAAGAACTTAGATCATTATATAATACAGTAGCAACCCTCTATTGTGTGCATCAAA
GGATAGAGATAAAAGACACCAAGGAAGCTTTAGACAAGATAGAGGAAGAGCAAAACAAAAGTAAGACCAC
CGCACAGCAAGCGGCCGCTGATCTTCAGACCTGGAGGAGGAGATATGAGGGACAATTGGAGAAGTGAATT
ATATAAATATAAAGTAGTAAAAATTGAACCATTAGGAGTAGCACCCACCAAGGCAAAGAGAAGAGTGGTG
CAGAGAGAAAAAAGAGCAGTGGGAATAGGAGCTTTGTTCCTTGGGTTCTTGGGAGCAGCAGGAAGCACTA
TGGGCGCAGCGTCAATGACGCTGACGGTACAGGCCAGACAATTATTGTCTGGTATAGTGCAGCAGCAGAA
CAATTTGCTGAGGGCTATTGAGGCGCAACAGCATCTGTTGCAACTCACAGTCTGGGGCATCAAGCAGCTC
CAGGCAAGAATCCTGGCTGTGGAAAGATACCTAAAGGATCAACAGCTCCTGGGGATTTGGGGTTGCTCTG
GAAAACTCATTTGCACCACTGCTGTGCCTTGGAATGCTAGTTGGAGTAATAAATCTCTGGAACAGATTTG
GAATCACACGACCTGGATGGAGTGGGACAGAGAAATTAACAATTACACAAGCTTAATACACTCCTTAATT
GAAGAATCGCAAAACCAGCAAGAAAAGAATGAACAAGAATTATTGGAATTAGATAAATGGGCAAGTTTGT
GGAATTGGTTTAACATAACAAATTGGCTGTGGTATATAAAATTATTCATAATGATAGTAGGAGGCTTGGT
AGGTTTAAGAATAGTTTTTGCTGTACTTTCTATAGTGAATAGAGTTAGGCAGGGATATTCACCATTATCG
TTTCAGACCCACCTCCCAACCCCGAGGGGACCCATGCATTGCATCTCAATTAGTCAGCAACCAGGTGTGG
AAAGTCCCCAGGCTCCCCAGCAGGCAGAAGTATGCAAAGCATGCGTCTCAATTAGTCAGCAACCATAGTC
CCGCCCCTAACTCCGCCCATCCCGCCCCTAACTCCGCCCAGTTCCGCCCATTCTCCGCCCCATGGCTGAC
TAATTTTTTTTATTTATGCAGAGGCCGAGGCCGCCTCGGCCTCTGAGCTATTCCAGAAGTAGTGAGGAGG
CTTTTTTGGAGGCCTAGGCTTTTGCAAAAAGCTTTCTAGAGGTACCACCGGAGCTTACCATGACCGAGTA
CAAGCCCACGGTGCGCCTCGCCACCCGCGACGACGTCCCCAGGGCCGTACGCACCCTCGCCGCCGCGTTC
GCCGACTACCCCGCCACGCGCCACACCGTCGATCCGGACCGCCACATCGAGCGGGTCACCGAGCTGCAAG
AACTCTTCCTCACGCGCGTCGGGCTCGACATCGGCAAGGTGTGGGTCGCGGACGACGGCGCCGCCGTGGC
GGTCTGGACCACGCCGGAGAGCGTCGAAGCGGGGGCGGTGTTCGCCGAGATCGGCCCGCGCATGGCCGAG
TTGAGCGGTTCCCGGCTGGCCGCGCAGCAACAGATGGAAGGCCTCCTGGCGCCGCACCGGCCCAAGGAGC
CCGCGTGGTTCCTGGCCACCGTCGGCGTCTCGCCCGACCACCAGGGCAAGGGTCTGGGCAGCGCCGTCGT
GCTCCCCGGAGTGGAGGCGGCCGAGCGCGCCGGGGTGCCCGCCTTCCTGGAGACCTCCGCGCCCCGCAAC
CTCCCCTTCTACGAGCGGCTCGGCTTCACCGTCACCGCCGACGTCGAGGTGCCCGAAGGACCGCGCACCT
GGTGCATGACCCGCAAGCCCGGTGCCAGTTAACGAATTCTAGATCTTGAGACAAATGGCAGTATTCATCC
ACAATTTTAAAAGAAAAGGGGGGATTGGGGGGTACAGTGCAGGGGAAAGAATAGTAGACATAATAGCAAC
AGACATACAAACTAAAGAATTACAAAAACAAATTACAAAAATTCAAAATTTTCGGGTTTATTACAGGGAC
AGCAGAGATCCACTTTGGCGCCGGCTCGAGGCCTGCAGGTGCAAAGATGGATAAAGTTTTAAACAGAGAG
GAATCTTTGCAGCTAATGGACCTTCTAGGTCTTGAAAGGAGTGGGAATTGGCTCCGGTGCCCGTCAGTGG
GCAGAGCGCACATCGCCCACAGTCCCCGAGAAGTTGGGGGGAGGGGTCGGCAATTGAACCGGTGCCTAGA
GAAGGTGGCGCGGGGTAAACTGGGAAAGTGATGTCGTGTACTGGCTCCGCCTTTTTCCCGAGGGTGGGGG
AGAACCGTATATAAGTGCAGTAGTCGCCGTGAACGTTCTTTTTCGCAACGGGTTTGCCGCCAGAACACAG
GTAAGTGCCGTGTGTGGTTCCCGCGGGCCTGGCCTCTTTACGGGTTATGGCCCTTGCGTGCCTTGAATTA
CTTCCACCTGGCTGCAGTACGTGATTCTTGATCCCGAGCTTCGGGTTGGAAGTGGGTGGGAGAGTTCGAG
GCCTTGCGCTTAAGGAGCCCCTTCGCCTCGTGCTTGAGTTGAGGCCTGGCCTGGGCGCTGGGGCCGCCGC
GTGCGAATCTGGTGGCACCTTCGCGCCTGTCTCGCTGCTTTCGATAAGTCTCTAGCCATTTAAAATTTTT
GATGACCTGCTGCGACGCTTTTTTTCTGGCAAGATAGTCTTGTAAATGCGGGCCAAGATCTGCACACTGG
TATTTCGGTTTTTGGGGCCGCGGGCGGCGACGGGGCCCGTGCGTCCCAGCGCACATGTTCGGCGAGGCGG
GGCCTGCGAGCGCGGCCACCGAGAATCGGACGGGGGTAGTCTCAAGCTGGCCGGCCTGCTCTGGTGCCTG
GCCTCGCGCCGCCGTGTATCGCCCCGCCCTGGGCGGCAAGGCTGGCCCGGTCGGCACCAGTTGCGTGAGC
GGAAAGATGGCCGCTTCCCGGCCCTGCTGCAGGGAGCTCAAAATGGAGGACGCGGCGCTCGGGAGAGCGG
GCGGGTGAGTCACCCACACAAAGGAAAAGGGCCTTTCCGTCCTCAGCCGTCGCTTCATGTGACTCCACGG
AGTACCGGGCGCCGTCCAGGCACCTCGATTAGTTCTCGAGCTTTTGGAGTACGTCGTCTTTAGGTTGGGG
GGAGGGGTTTTATGCGATGGAGTTTCCCCACACTGAGTGGGTGGAGACTGAAGTTAGGCCAGCTTGGCAC
TTGATGTAATTCTCCTTGGAATTTGCCCTTTTTGAGTTTGGATCTTGGTTCATTCTCAAGCCTCAGACAG
TGGTTCAAAGTTTTTTTCTTCCATTTCAGGTGTCGTGAGGCTAGCACCGCCACCATGGATGAAGATGAAT
TTGAATTGCAGCCACAAGAGCCAAACTCATTTTTTGATGGAATAGTGGATGATGCTGGCAAAATAGAACA
TGATGGTTCCACTGGAGTGACCATCGATGCAGAATCAGAAATGGATCCTTGTAAAGTGGATAGCACTTGT
CCTGAAGTCATCAAGGTGTACATTTTTAAAGCTGACCCTGGAGAAGATGACTTAGGTGGAACTGTAGACA
TTGTGGAGAGTGAACCTGAAAATGATCATGGAGTTGAACTACTTGATCAGAACAGCAGTATTCGTGTTCC
CAGGGAAAAGATGGTTTATATGACTGTCAATGACTCTCAACAAGAAGATGAAGATTTAAATGTTGCTGAA
ATTGCTGATGAAGTTTATATGGAAGTGATCGTAGGAGAGGAGGATGCTGCTGTTGCAGCAGCAGCAGCTG
CTGTGCATGAGCAGCAAATTGATGAGGATGAAATGAAAACCTTCGTACCAATTGCATGGGCAGCAGCTTA
TGGTAATAATTCTGATGGAATTGAAAACCGGAATGGCACTGCAAGTGCCCTCTTGCACATAGATGAGTCT
GCTGGCCTTGGCAGACTGGCTAAACAGAAACCAAAGAAAAAGAGAAGACCTGATTCCAGGCAGTACCAAA
CAGCAATAATTATTGGCCCTGATGGTCATCCTTTGACTGTCTATCCTTGCATGATTTGTGGGAAGAAGTT
TAAGTCGAGGGGTTTTTTGAAAAGACACATGAAAAACCATCCTGAACACCTTGCCAAGAAGAAGTACCAC
TGTACTGACTGTGATTACACTACCAATAAGAAGATAAGTTTACATAACCACCTGGAGAGCCACAAGCTGA
CCAGCAAGGCAGAGAAGGCCATTGAATGTGATGAGTGTGGGAAGCATTTTTCTCATGCAGGGGCTTTGTT
TACTCACAAAATGGTGCATAAGGAAAAAGGGGCCAACAAAATGCACAAGTGTAAATTCTGTGAATATGAG
ACAGCTGAACAGGGGTTATTGAATCGCCACCTCTTGGCAGTCCACAGCAAGAACTTTCCTCATATTTGTG
TGGAGTGTGGTAAAGGTTTCCGACACCCGTCGGAACTGAGAAAGCACATGCGAATCCATACCGGCGAGAA
GCCATACCAATGCCAGTACTGTGAATATAGGTCTGCAGACTCTTCTAACTTGAAAACACATATAAAAACA
AAGCATAGTAAAGAGATGCCATTCAAGTGTGACATTTGTCTTCTGACTTTCTCAGATACCAAAGAAGTGC
AGCAACATACTCTTGTCCACCAAGAAAGCAAAACACATCAGTGTTTGCATTGCGACCACAAGAGTTCAAA
CTCAAGTGATTTGAAACGACATGTAATTTCAGTTCATACGAAAGACTATCCTCATAAGTGTGAGATGTGC
GAGAAAGGCTTTCACAGGCCTTCAGAACTTAAGAAACATGTGGCTGTCCACAAAGGTAAAAAAATGCACC
AATGTAGACATTGTGACTTTAAGATTGCAGACCCATTTGTTCTAAGTCGCCATATTCTCTCAGTTCACAC
AAAGGATCTTCCATTTAGGTGTAAGAGATGTAGAAAGGGATTTAGGCAACAAAATGAGCTTAAAAAGCAT
ATGAAGACACACAGTGGCAGGAAAGTATATCAGTGTGAGTACTGTGAGTATAGCACTACAGATGCCTCAG
GCTTTAAACGGCACGTTATTTCCATTCATACAAAAGACTATCCTCATCGGTGTGAGTACTGCAAGAAAGG
CTTCCGAAGACCTTCAGAAAAGAACCAGCACATAATGAGACACCATAAAGAAGTTGGTCTGCCCTAGTAA
TGAACTAGTCCGTAACTTGAAAGTATTTCGATTTCTTGGCTTTATATATCTTGTGGAAAGGACGAGAGTC
CACTACAGGCCGGGCTTGAACGCGTTAAGTCGACAATCAACCTCTGGATTACAAAATTTGTGAAAGATTG
ACTGGTATTCTTAACTATGTTGCTCCTTTTACGCTATGTGGATACGCTGCTTTAATGCCTTTGTATCATG
CTATTGCTTCCCGTATGGCTTTCATTTTCTCCTCCTTGTATAAATCCTGGTTGCTGTCTCTTTATGAGGA
GTTGTGGCCCGTTGTCAGGCAACGTGGCGTGGTGTGCACTGTGTTTGCTGACGCAACCCCCACTGGTTGG
GGCATTGCCACCACCTGTCAGCTCCTTTCCGGGACTTTCGCTTTCCCCCTCCCTATTGCCACGGCGGAAC
TCATCGCCGCCTGCCTTGCCCGCTGCTGGACAGGGGCTCGGCTGTTGGGCACTGACAATTCCGTGGTGTT
GTCGGGGAAATCATCGTCCTTTCCTTGGCTGCTCGCCTGTGTTGCCACCTGGATTCTGCGCGGGACGTCC
TTCTGCTACGTCCCTTCGGCCCTCAATCCAGCGGACCTTCCTTCCCGCGGCCTGCTGCCGGCTCTGCGGC
CTCTTCCGCGTCTTCGCCTTCGCCCTCAGACGAGTCGGATCTCCCTTTGGGCCGCCTCCCCGCGTCGACT
TTAAGACCAATGACTTACAAGGCAGCTGTAGATCTTAGCCACTTTTTAAAAGAAAAGGGGGGACTGGAAG
GGCTAATTCACTCCCAACGAAGACAAGATCTGCTTTTTGCTTGTACTGGGTCTCTCTGGTTAGACCAGAT
CTGAGCCTGGGAGCTCTCTGGCTAACTAGGGAACCCACTGCTTAAGCCTCAATAAAGCTTGCCTTGAGTG
CTTCAAGTAGTGTGTGCCCGTCTGTTGTGTGACTCTGGTAACTAGAGATCCCTCAGACCCTTTTAGTCAG
TGTGGAAAATCTCTAGCAGTACGTATAGTAGTTCATGTCATCTTATTATTCAGTATTTATAACTTGCAAA
GAAATGAATATCAGAGAGTGAGAGGAACTTGTTTATTGCAGCTTATAATGGTTACAAATAAAGCAATAGC
ATCACAAATTTCACAAATAAAGCATTTTTTTCACTGCATTCTAGTTGTGGTTTGTCCAAACTCATCAATG
TATCTTATCATGTCTGGCTCTAGCTATCCCGCCCCTAACTCCGCCCATCCCGCCCCTAACTCCGCCCAGT
TCCGCCCATTCTCCGCCCCATGGCTGACTAATTTTTTTTATTTATGCAGAGGCCGAGGCCGCCTCGGCCT
CTGAGCTATTCCAGAAGTAGTGAGGAGGCTTTTTTGGAGGCCTAGGGACGTACCCAATTCGCCCTATAGT
GAGTCGTATTACGCGCGCTCACTGGCCGTCGTTTTACAACGTCGTGACTGGGAAAACCCTGGCGTTACCC
AACTTAATCGCCTTGCAGCACATCCCCCTTTCGCCAGCTGGCGTAATAGCGAAGAGGCCCGCACCGATCG
CCCTTCCCAACAGTTGCGCAGCCTGAATGGCGAATGGG
[124 nt withheld, positions 7529-7652]
C
[91 nt withheld, positions 7654-7744]
A
[49 nt withheld, positions 7746-7794]
CCTTTGACGTTGGAGTCCACGTTCTTT
[37 nt withheld, positions 7822-7858]
ACCCTATCTCGGTCTATTCTTTTGATTTATAAGGGATTTTGCCGATTTCGGCCTATTGGTTAAAAAATGA
GCTGATTTAACAAAAATTTAACGCGAATTTTAACAAAATATTAACGCTTACAATTTAGGTGGCACTTTTC
GGGGAAATGTGCGCGGAACCCCTATTTGTTTATTTTTCTAAATACATTCAAATATGTATCCGCTCATGAG
ACAATAACCCTGATAAATGCTTCAATAATATTGAAAAAGGAAGAGTATGAGTATTCAACATTTCCGTGTC
GCCCTTATTCCCTTTTTTGCGGCATTTTGCCTTCCTGTTTTTGCTCACCCAGAAACGCTGGTGAAAGTAA
AAGATGCTGAAGATCAGTTGGGTGCACGAGTGGGTTACATCGAACTGGATCTCAACAGCGGTAAGATCCT
TGAGAGTTTTCGCCCCGAAGAACGTTTTCCAATGATGAGCACTTTTAAAGTTCTGCTATGTGGCGCGGTA
TTATCCCGTATTGACGCCGGGCAAGAGCAACTCGGTCGCCGCATACACTATTCTCAGAATGACTTGGTTG
AGTACTCACCAGTCACAGAAAAGCATCTTACGGATGGCATGACAGTAAGAGAATTATGCAGTGCTGCCAT
AACCATGAGTGATAACACTGCGGCCAACTTACTTCTGACAACGATCGGAGGACCGAAGGAGCTAACCGCT
TTTTTGCACAACATGGGGGATCATGTAACTCGCCTTGATCGTTGGGAACCGGAGCTGAATGAAGCCATAC
CAAACGACGAGCGTGACACCACGATGCCTGTAGCAATGGCAACAACGTTGCGCAAACTATTAACTGGCGA
ACTACTTACTCTAGCTTCCCGGCAACAATTAATAGACTGGATGGAGGCGGATAAAGTTGCAGGACCACTT
CTGCGCTCGGCCCTTCCGGCTGGCTGGTTTATTGCTGATAAATCTGGAGCCGGTGAGCGTGGGTCTCGCG
GTATCATTGCAGCACTGGGGCCAGATGGTAAGCCCTCCCGTATCGTAGTTATCTACACGACGGGGAGTCA
GGCAACTATGGATGAACGAAATAGACAGATCGCTGAGATAGGTGCCTCACTGATTAAGCATTGGTAACTG
TCAGACCAAGTTTACTCATATATACTTTAGATTGATTTAAAACTTCATTTTTAATTTAAAAGGATCTAGG
TGAAGATCCTTTTTGATAATCTCATGACCAAAATCCCTTAACGTGAGTTTTCGTTCCACTGAGCGTCAGA
CCCCGTAGAAAAGATCAAAGGATCTTCTTGAGATCCTTTTTTTCTGCGCGTAATCTGCTGCTTGCAAACA
AAAAAACCACCGCTACCAGCGGTGGTTTGTTTGCCGGATCAAGAGCTACCAACTCTTTTTCCGAAGGTAA
CTGGCTTCAGCAGAGCGCAGATACCAAATACTGTTCTTCTAGTGTAGCCGTAGTTAGGCCACCACTTCAA
GAACTCTGTAGCACCGCCTACATACCTCGCTCTGCTAATCCTGTTACCAGTGGCTGCTGCCAGTGGCGAT
AAGTCGTGTCTTACCGGGTTGGACTCAAGACGATAGTTACCGGATAAGGCGCAGCGGTCGGGCTGAACGG
GGGGTTCGTGCACACAGCCCAGCTTGGAGCGAACGACCTACACCGAACTGAGATACCTACAGCGTGAGCT
ATGAGAAAGCGCCACGCTTCCCGAAGGGAGAAAGGCGGACAGGTATCCGGTAAGCGGCAGGGTCGGAACA
GGAGAGCGCACGAGGGAGCTTCCAGGGGGAAACGCCTGGTATCTTTATAGTCCTGTCGGGTTTCGCCACC
TCTGACTTGAGCGTCGATTTTTGTGATGCTCGTCAGGGGGGCGGAGCCTATGGAAAAACGCCAGCAACGC
GGCCTTTTTACGGTTCCTGGCCTTTTGCTGGCCTTTTGCTCACATGTTCTTTCCTGCGTTATCCCCTGAT
TCTGTGGATAACCGTATTACCGCCTTTGAGTGAGCTGATACCGCTCGCCGCAGCCGAACGACCGAGCGCA
GCGAGTCAGTGAGCGAGGAAGCGGAAGAGCGCCCAATACGCAAACCGCCTCTCCCCGCGCGTTGGCCGAT
TCATTAATGCAGCTGGCACGACAGGTTTCCCGACTGGAAAGCGGGCAGTGAGCGCAACGCAATTAATGTG
AGTTAGCTCACTCATTAGGCACCCCAGGCTTTACACTTTATGCTTCCGGCTCGTATGTTGTGTGGAATTG
TGAGCGGATAACAATTTCACACAGGAAACAGCTATGACCATGATTACGCCAAGCGCGCAATTAACCCTCA
CTAAAGGGAACAAAAGCTGGAGCTGCAAGC
