>Addgene plasmid #142625 | TFORF0440 | depositor partial sequence | sequence record 280013 | Insert
ACCGCCACCATGGATGAAGATGAATTTGAATTGCAGCCACAAGAGCCAAACTCATTTTTTGATGGAATAG
TGGATGATGCTGGCAAAATAGAACATGATGGTTCCACTGGAGTGACCATCGATGCAGAATCAGAAATGGA
TCCTTGTAAAGTGGATAGCACTTGTCCTGAAGTCATCAAGGTGTACATTTTTAAAGCTGACCCTGGAGAA
GATGACTTAGGTGGAACTGTAGACATTGTGGAGAGTGAACCTGAAAATGATCATGGAGTTGAACTACTTG
ATCAGAACAGCAGTATTCGTGTTCCCAGGGAAAAGATGGTTTATATGACTGTCAATGACTCTCAACAAGA
AGATGAAGATTTAAATGTTGCTGAAATTGCTGATGAAGTTTATATGGAAGTGATCGTAGGAGAGGAGGAT
GCTGCTGTTGCAGCAGCAGCAGCTGCTGTGCATGAGCAGCAAATTGATGAGGATGAAATGAAAACCTTCG
TACCAATTGCATGGGCAGCAGCTTATGGTAATAATTCTGATGGAATTGAAAACCGGAATGGCACTGCAAG
TGCCCTCTTGCACATAGATGAGTCTGCTGGCCTTGGCAGACTGGCTAAACAGAAACCAAAGAAAAAGAGA
AGACCTGATTCCAGGCAGTACCAAACAGCAATAATTATTGGCCCTGATGGTCATCCTTTGACTGTCTATC
CTTGCATGATTTGTGGGAAGAAGTTTAAGTCGAGGGGTTTTTTGAAAAGACACATGAAAAACCATCCTGA
ACACCTTGCCAAGAAGAAGTACCACTGTACTGACTGTGATTACACTACCAATAAGAAGATAAGTTTACAT
AACCACCTGGAGAGCCACAAGCTGACCAGCAAGGCAGAGAAGGCCATTGAATGTGATGAGTGTGGGAAGC
ATTTTTCTCATGCAGGGGCTTTGTTTACTCACAAAATGGTGCATAAGGAAAAAGGGGCCAACAAAATGCA
CAAGTGTAAATTCTGTGAATATGAGACAGCTGAACAGGGGTTATTGAATCGCCACCTCTTGGCAGTCCAC
AGCAAGAACTTTCCTCATATTTGTGTGGAGTGTGGTAAAGGTTTCCGACACCCGTCGGAACTGAGAAAGC
ACATGCGAATCCATACCGGCGAGAAGCCATACCAATGCCAGTACTGTGAATATAGGTCTGCAGACTCTTC
TAACTTGAAAACACATATAAAAACAAAGCATAGTAAAGAGATGCCATTCAAGTGTGACATTTGTCTTCTG
ACTTTCTCAGATACCAAAGAAGTGCAGCAACATACTCTTGTCCACCAAGAAAGCAAAACACATCAGTGTT
TGCATTGCGACCACAAGAGTTCAAACTCAAGTGATTTGAAACGACATGTAATTTCAGTTCATACGAAAGA
CTATCCTCATAAGTGTGAGATGTGCGAGAAAGGCTTTCACAGGCCTTCAGAACTTAAGAAACATGTGGCT
GTCCACAAAGGTAAAAAAATGCACCAATGTAGACATTGTGACTTTAAGATTGCAGACCCATTTGTTCTAA
GTCGCCATATTCTCTCAGTTCACACAAAGGATCTTCCATTTAGGTGTAAGAGATGTAGAAAGGGATTTAG
GCAACAAAATGAGCTTAAAAAGCATATGAAGACACACAGTGGCAGGAAAGTATATCAGTGTGAGTACTGT
GAGTATAGCACTACAGATGCCTCAGGCTTTAAACGGCACGTTATTTCCATTCATACAAAAGACTATCCTC
ATCGGTGTGAGTACTGCAAGAAAGGCTTCCGAAGACCTTCAGAAAAGAACCAGCACATAATGAGACACCA
TAAAGAAGTTGGTCTGCCCTAGTAATGAACTAGTCCGTAACTTGAAAGTATTTCGATTTCTTGGCTTTAT
ATATCTTGTGGAAAGGACGAGAGTCCACTACAGGCCGGGCTTGA
