>Addgene plasmid #142625 | TFORF0440 | depositor partial sequence | sequence record 280014 | Barcode
GAGTCCACTACAGGCCGGGCTTGA
